Addgene plasmid #50535: pRKVSV Rac
Depositing lab: Kenneth Yamada. Depositing organization: National Institute of Dental and Craniofacial Research (NIDCR). Publication: Glycogen synthase kinase-3 regulates cytoskeleton and translocation of Rac1 in long cellular extensions of human keratinocytes. Koivisto L, Hakkinen L, Matsumoto K, McCulloch CA, Yamada KM, Larjava H. Exp Cell Res. 2004 Feb 1;293(1):68-80. 10.1016/j.yexcr.2003.09.026 PubMed 14729058.
Backbone
  Vector backbone: pRKVSV
  Backbone manufacturer: PMID 14729061
  Vector type: Mammalian Expression
Growth in bacteria
  Bacterial resistance: Ampicillin, 100 μg/mL
  Growth temperature: 37°C
  Growth strain: DH5alpha
  Copy number: Unknown
Gene/Insert
  Gene/Insert name: small GTPase (alt names: Rac I; RAC1)
  Species: H. sapiens (human)
  Entrez Gene: RAC1 (a.k.a. MIG5, MRD48, Rac-1, TC-25, p21-Rac1)
  Promoter: CMV
  Tag / fusion protein: 2X VSV (N terminal on backbone)
  Cloning method: Restriction Enzyme; 5′ cloning site HindIII (not destroyed); 3′ cloning site EcoRI (not destroyed)
  Sequencing primers: 5′ pRK KZ FW (TAGAATAACATCCACTTTGCC); 3′ GFP ASO (TTGTAACCATTATAAGCTGC)
Terms and licenses: Academic/Nonprofit Terms; Industry Terms: Not Available to Industry
How to cite: pRKVSV Rac was a gift from Kenneth Yamada (Addgene plasmid # 50535 ; http://n2t.net/addgene:50535 ; RRID:Addgene_50535)
