[The description below was written by a language model from this plasmid's Addgene catalogue record.]
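Description:
pRKVSV Rac is a mammalian expression plasmid built on the pRKVSV backbone, carrying the human small GTPase RAC1 (Rac1) as its insert. Transcription of the insert is driven by the CMV promoter, a strong constitutive viral promoter widely used for high-level transient expression in cultured mammalian cells. The backbone supplies two tandem copies of the VSV epitope upstream of the cloning site, so the protein is produced as an N-terminally 2X VSV-tagged Rac1. The coding sequence was inserted by restriction cloning between HindIII (5′) and EcoRI (3′), and both sites remain intact, so the insert can be excised or exchanged. In bacteria the plasmid is maintained under ampicillin selection. The record does not state the origin of replication, the copy number is listed as unknown, and no mammalian selection marker or polyadenylation signal is described. No feature table was provided, so the arrangement of backbone elements beyond these catalogue fields cannot be confirmed. The record also does not indicate any activating or dominant-negative mutation in the insert.

Rac1 is a Rho-family GTPase that regulates actin cytoskeleton dynamics, lamellipodium formation and cell migration. The VSV tag allows the exogenous protein to be distinguished from endogenous Rac1 with anti-VSV antibodies, for example by immunofluorescence, immunoblotting or immunoprecipitation. The associated publication examines cytoskeletal regulation and translocation of Rac1 in long cellular extensions of human keratinocytes. This fits use of the construct to express tagged Rac1 in transfected cells and follow its subcellular localisation.
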