>Addgene plasmid #50535 | pRKVSV Rac | addgene partial sequence | sequence record 79511 | GFP ASO
AGCTAGCTTCTGCAGGTCGACTCCTAGAATTCTTACAACAGCAGGCATTTTCTCTTCCTCTTCTTCACGG
GAGGCGGGCA
[531 nt withheld, positions 81-611]
GGTGGCGGATCTCTTTAGGTAGAAGTCGGTGGATCCCATGGTGGCGGCCTCGAGAAGCTTGGATCCCTTG
CCCAGCCGGTTCATCTCGATGTCGGTGTACTTGCCCAGCCGGTTCATCTCGATGTCGGTGTATCCCATGG
TGGCGGCTGAATCGATAGAACCGAGGTGCAGTTGGACCTGGGAGTGGACACCTGTGGAGAGAAAGGCAAA
GTGGATGTTATTCTATAGTGTCACCTAAATCGTATGTGTATGATACAT
